>Addgene plasmid #143659 | TFORF2903 | addgene full sequence | sequence record 400444 | Addgene NGS Result
TTAATGTAGTCTTATGCAATACTCTTGTAGTCTTGCAACATGGTAACGATGAGTTAGCAACATGCCTTAC
AAGGAGAGAAAAAGCACCGTGCATGCCGATTGGTGGAAGTAAGGTGGTACGATCGTGCCTTATTAGGAAG
GCAACAGACGGGTCTGACATGGATTGGACGAACCACTGAATTGCCGCATTGCAGAGATATTGTATTTAAG
TGCCTAGCTCGATACATAAACGGGTCTCTCTGGTTAGACCAGATCTGAGCCTGGGAGCTCTCTGGCTAAC
TAGGGAACCCACTGCTTAAGCCTCAATAAAGCTTGCCTTGAGTGCTTCAAGTAGTGTGTGCCCGTCTGTT
GTGTGACTCTGGTAACTAGAGATCCCTCAGACCCTTTTAGTCAGTGTGGAAAATCTCTAGCAGTGGCGCC
CGAACAGGGACTTGAAAGCGAAAGGGAAACCAGAGGAGCTCTCTCGACGCAGGACTCGGCTTGCTGAAGC
GCGCACGGCAAGAGGCGAGGGGCGGCGACTGGTGAGTACGCCAAAAATTTTGACTAGCGGAGGCTAGAAG
GAGAGAGATGGGTGCGAGAGCGTCAGTATTAAGCGGGGGAGAATTAGATCGCGATGGGAAAAAATTCGGT
TAAGGCCAGGGGGAAAGAAAAAATATAAATTAAAACATATAGTATGGGCAAGCAGGGAGCTAGAACGATT
CGCAGTTAATCCTGGCCTGTTAGAAACATCAGAAGGCTGTAGACAAATACTGGGACAGCTACAACCATCC
CTTCAGACAGGATCAGAAGAACTTAGATCATTATATAATACAGTAGCAACCCTCTATTGTGTGCATCAAA
GGATAGAGATAAAAGACACCAAGGAAGCTTTAGACAAGATAGAGGAAGAGCAAAACAAAAGTAAGACCAC
CGCACAGCAAGCGGCCGCTGATCTTCAGACCTGGAGGAGGAGATATGAGGGACAATTGGAGAAGTGAATT
ATATAAATATAAAGTAGTAAAAATTGAACCATTAGGAGTAGCACCCACCAAGGCAAAGAGAAGAGTGGTG
CAGAGAGAAAAAAGAGCAGTGGGAATAGGAGCTTTGTTCCTTGGGTTCTTGGGAGCAGCAGGAAGCACTA
TGGGCGCAGCGTCAATGACGCTGACGGTACAGGCCAGACAATTATTGTCTGGTATAGTGCAGCAGCAGAA
CAATTTGCTGAGGGCTATTGAGGCGCAACAGCATCTGTTGCAACTCACAGTCTGGGGCATCAAGCAGCTC
CAGGCAAGAATCCTGGCTGTGGAAAGATACCTAAAGGATCAACAGCTCCTGGGGATTTGGGGTTGCTCTG
GAAAACTCATTTGCACCACTGCTGTGCCTTGGAATGCTAGTTGGAGTAATAAATCTCTGGAACAGATTTG
GAATCACACGACCTGGATGGAGTGGGACAGAGAAATTAACAATTACACAAGCTTAATACACTCCTTAATT
GAAGAATCGCAAAACCAGCAAGAAAAGAATGAACAAGAATTATTGGAATTAGATAAATGGGCAAGTTTGT
GGAATTGGTTTAACATAACAAATTGGCTGTGGTATATAAAATTATTCATAATGATAGTAGGAGGCTTGGT
AGGTTTAAGAATAGTTTTTGCTGTACTTTCTATAGTGAATAGAGTTAGGCAGGGATATTCACCATTATCG
TTTCAGACCCACCTCCCAACCCCGAGGGGACCCATGCATTGCATCTCAATTAGTCAGCAACCAGGTGTGG
AAAGTCCCCAGGCTCCCCAGCAGGCAGAAGTATGCAAAGCATGCGTCTCAATTAGTCAGCAACCATAGTC
CCGCCCCTAACTCCGCCCATCCCGCCCCTAACTCCGCCCAGTTCCGCCCATTCTCCGCCCCATGGCTGAC
TAATTTTTTTTATTTATGCAGAGGCCGAGGCCGCCTCGGCCTCTGAGCTATTCCAGAAGTAGTGAGGAGG
CTTTTTTGGAGGCCTAGGCTTTTGCAAAAAGCTTTCTAGAGGTACCACCGGAGCTTACCATGACCGAGTA
CAAGCCCACGGTGCGCCTCGCCACCCGCGACGACGTCCCCAGGGCCGTACGCACCCTCGCCGCCGCGTTC
GCCGACTACCCCGCCACGCGCCACACCGTCGATCCGGACCGCCACATCGAGCGGGTCACCGAGCTGCAAG
AACTCTTCCTCACGCGCGTCGGGCTCGACATCGGCAAGGTGTGGGTCGCGGACGACGGCGCCGCCGTGGC
GGTCTGGACCACGCCGGAGAGCGTCGAAGCGGGGGCGGTGTTCGCCGAGATCGGCCCGCGCATGGCCGAG
TTGAGCGGTTCCCGGCTGGCCGCGCAGCAACAGATGGAAGGCCTCCTGGCGCCGCACCGGCCCAAGGAGC
CCGCGTGGTTCCTGGCCACCGTCGGCGTCTCGCCCGACCACCAGGGCAAGGGTCTGGGCAGCGCCGTCGT
GCTCCCCGGAGTGGAGGCGGCCGAGCGCGCCGGGGTGCCCGCCTTCCTGGAGACCTCCGCGCCCCGCAAC
CTCCCCTTCTACGAGCGGCTCGGCTTCACCGTCACCGCCGACGTCGAGGTGCCCGAAGGACCGCGCACCT
GGTGCATGACCCGCAAGCCCGGTGCCAGTTAACGAATTCTAGATCTTGAGACAAATGGCAGTATTCATCC
ACAATTTTAAAAGAAAAGGGGGGATTGGGGGGTACAGTGCAGGGGAAAGAATAGTAGACATAATAGCAAC
AGACATACAAACTAAAGAATTACAAAAACAAATTACAAAAATTCAAAATTTTCGGGTTTATTACAGGGAC
AGCAGAGATCCACTTTGGCGCCGGCTCGAGGCCTGCAGGTGCAAAGATGGATAAAGTTTTAAACAGAGAG
GAATCTTTGCAGCTAATGGACCTTCTAGGTCTTGAAAGGAGTGGGAATTGGCTCCGGTGCCCGTCAGTGG
GCAGAGCGCACATCGCCCACAGTCCCCGAGAAGTTGGGGGGAGGGGTCGGCAATTGAACCGGTGCCTAGA
GAAGGTGGCGCGGGGTAAACTGGGAAAGTGATGTCGTGTACTGGCTCCGCCTTTTTCCCGAGGGTGGGGG
AGAACCGTATATAAGTGCAGTAGTCGCCGTGAACGTTCTTTTTCGCAACGGGTTTGCCGCCAGAACACAG
GTAAGTGCCGTGTGTGGTTCCCGCGGGCCTGGCCTCTTTACGGGTTATGGCCCTTGCGTGCCTTGAATTA
CTTCCACCTGGCTGCAGTACGTGATTCTTGATCCCGAGCTTCGGGTTGGAAGTGGGTGGGAGAGTTCGAG
GCCTTGCGCTTAAGGAGCCCCTTCGCCTCGTGCTTGAGTTGAGGCCTGGCCTGGGCGCTGGGGCCGCCGC
GTGCGAATCTGGTGGCACCTTCGCGCCTGTCTCGCTGCTTTCGATAAGTCTCTAGCCATTTAAAATTTTT
GATGACCTGCTGCGACGCTTTTTTTCTGGCAAGATAGTCTTGTAAATGCGGGCCAAGATCTGCACACTGG
TATTTCGGTTTTTGGGGCCGCGGGCGGCGACGGGGCCCGTGCGTCCCAGCGCACATGTTCGGCGAGGCGG
GGCCTGCGAGCGCGGCCACCGAGAATCGGACGGGGGTAGTCTCAAGCTGGCCGGCCTGCTCTGGTGCCTG
GCCTCGCGCCGCCGTGTATCGCCCCGCCCTGGGCGGCAAGGCTGGCCCGGTCGGCACCAGTTGCGTGAGC
GGAAAGATGGCCGCTTCCCGGCCCTGCTGCAGGGAGCTCAAAATGGAGGACGCGGCGCTCGGGAGAGCGG
GCGGGTGAGTCACCCACACAAAGGAAAAGGGCCTTTCCGTCCTCAGCCGTCGCTTCATGTGACTCCACGG
AGTACCGGGCGCCGTCCAGGCACCTCGATTAGTTCTCGAGCTTTTGGAGTACGTCGTCTTTAGGTTGGGG
GGAGGGGTTTTATGCGATGGAGTTTCCCCACACTGAGTGGGTGGAGACTGAAGTTAGGCCAGCTTGGCAC
TTGATGTAATTCTCCTTGGAATTTGCCCTTTTTGAGTTTGGATCTTGGTTCATTCTCAAGCCTCAGACAG
TGGTTCAAAGTTTTTTTCTTCCATTTCAGGTGTCGTGAGGCTAGCACCGCCACCATGGCAGTGCCGGCGG
CTTTGATCCCTCCGACCCAGCTGGTCCCCCCTCAACCCCCAATCTCCACGTCTGCTTCCTCCTCTGGCAC
CACCACCTCCACCTCTTCGGCGACTTCGTCTCCGGCTCCTTCCATCGGACCCCCGGCGTCCTCTGGGCCA
ACTCTGTTCCGCCCGGAGCCCATCGCTTCGGCGGCGGCGGCGGCGGCCACAGTCACCTCTACCGGCGGCG
GCGGCGGCGGCGGCGGCAGCGGAGGCGGCGGCGGCAGCAGCGGCAACGGAGGCGGCGGTGGCGGCGGCGG
CGGTGGCAGCAACTGCAACCCCAACCTGGCGGCCGCGAGCAACGGCAGCGGCGGCGGCGGCGGCGGCATC
AGCGCTGGCGGCGGCGTCGCTTCCAGCACCCCCATCAACGCCAGCACCGGCAGCAGCAGCAGCAGCAGTA
GCAGCAGCAGCAGCAGCAGCAGTAGTAGCAGCAGCAGCAGTAGCAGCAGCAGCTGCGGCCCCCTCCCCGG
GAAACCCGTGTACTCAACCCCGTCCCCAGTGGAAAACACCCCTCAGAATAATGAGTGCAAAATGGTGGAT
CTGAGGGGGGCCAAAGTGGCTTCCTTCACGGTGGAGGGCTGCGAGCTGATCTGCCTGCCCCAGGCTTTCG
ACCTGTTCCTGAAGCACTTGGTGGGGGGCTTGCATACGGTCTACACCAAGCTGAAGCGGCTGGAGATCAC
GCCGGTGGTGTGCAATGTGGAACAAGTTCGCATCCTGAGGGGACTGGGCGCCATCCAGCCAGGAGTGAAC
CGCTGCAAACTCATCTCCAGGAAGGACTTCGAGACCCTCTACAATGACTGCACCAACGCAAGTTCTAGAC
CTGGAAGGCCTCCTAAGAGGACTCAAAGTGTCACCTCCCCAGAGAACTCTCACATCATGCCGCATTCTGT
CCCTGGTCTCATGTCTCCTGGGATAATTCCACCAACAGGTCTGACAGCAGCCGCTGCAGCAGCTGCTGCT
GCTACCAATGCAGCTATTGCTGAAGCAATGAAGGTGAAAAAAATCAAATTAGAAGCCATGAGCAACTATC
ATGCCAGTAATAACCAACATGGAGCAGACTCTGAAAACGGGGACATGAATTCAAGTGTCGGCAGCAGTGA
TGGTTCCTGGGATAAGGAAACACTGCCCTCTTCCCCATCCCAGGGACCTCAGGCCTCTATAACCCACCCC
CGCATGCCTGGAGCACGTAGCCTTCCACTTAGTCATCCTCTCAACCATCTTCAGCAGAGCCACCTTCTGC
CAAATGGACTGGAACTTCCTTTTATGATGATGCCCCACCCTCTAATTCCTGTCAGCCTACCTCCAGCATC
TGTCACCATGGCAATGAGCCAGATGAACCACCTCAGCACCATTGCAAATATGGCAGCAGCAGCACAAGTT
CAGAGTCCCCCATCCAGAGTTGAGACATCAGTTATTAAGGAGCGTGTTCCTGATAGCCCCTCACCTGCCC
CCTCTCTGGAGGAGGGGAGAAGGCCTGGCAGTCACCCATCATCACATCGCAGCAGCAGCGTGTCCAGCTC
CCCTGCTCGGACTGAGAGCTCTTCTGACAGAATCCCGGTCCATCAGAATGGGTTGTCCATGAACCAGATG
CTGATGGGCTTATCACCAAATGTACTTCCTGGGCCCAAAGAGGGAGATTTGGCCGGTCATGACATGGGAC
ATGAGTCAAAAAGGATGCATATTGAAAAAGATGAGACCCCGCTTTCTACACCAACCGCAAGAGACAGCCT
TGACAAACTCTCTCTAACTGGGCATGGACAACCACTGCCTCCAGGTTTTCCATCTCCTTTTCTGTTTCCT
GATGGACTGTCTTCCATCGAGACTCTTCTGACTAACATACAGGGGCTGTTGAAAGTTGCCATAGATAATG
CCAGAGCTCAAGAGAAACAGGTCCAACTGGAAAAAACTGAGCTGAAGATGGATTTTTTAAGGGAAAGAGA
ACTAAGGGAAACACTTGAGAAGCAGTTGGCTATGGAACAAAAGAATAGAGCCATAGTTCAAAAGAGGCTA
AAGAAGGAGAAGAAGGCAAAGAGAAAATTGCAGGAAGCACTTGAGTTTGAGACGAAACGGCGTGAACAAG
CAGAACAGACGCTAAAACAGGCAGCTTCAACAGATAGTCTCAGGGTCTTAAATGACTCTCTGACCCCAGA
GATAGAGGCTGACCGCAGTGGCGGCAGAACAGATGCTGAAAGGACAATACAAGATGGAAGACTGTATTTG
AAAACTACTGTCATGTACTAGTAATGAACTAGTCCGTAACTTGAAAGTATTTCGATTTCTTGGCTTTATA
TATCTTGTGGAAAGGACGATATAGACAGTCCCGCCTTTCAATGACGCGTTAAGTCGACAATCAACCTCTG
GATTACAAAATTTGTGAAAGATTGACTGGTATTCTTAACTATGTTGCTCCTTTTACGCTATGTGGATACG
CTGCTTTAATGCCTTTGTATCATGCTATTGCTTCCCGTATGGCTTTCATTTTCTCCTCCTTGTATAAATC
CTGGTTGCTGTCTCTTTATGAGGAGTTGTGGCCCGTTGTCAGGCAACGTGGCGTGGTGTGCACTGTGTTT
GCTGACGCAACCCCCACTGGTTGGGGCATTGCCACCACCTGTCAGCTCCTTTCCGGGACTTTCGCTTTCC
CCCTCCCTATTGCCACGGCGGAACTCATCGCCGCCTGCCTTGCCCGCTGCTGGACAGGGGCTCGGCTGTT
GGGCACTGACAATTCCGTGGTGTTGTCGGGGAAATCATCGTCCTTTCCTTGGCTGCTCGCCTGTGTTGCC
ACCTGGATTCTGCGCGGGACGTCCTTCTGCTACGTCCCTTCGGCCCTCAATCCAGCGGACCTTCCTTCCC
GCGGCCTGCTGCCGGCTCTGCGGCCTCTTCCGCGTCTTCGCCTTCGCCCTCAGACGAGTCGGATCTCCCT
TTGGGCCGCCTCCCCGCGTCGACTTTAAGACCAATGACTTACAAGGCAGCTGTAGATCTTAGCCACTTTT
TAAAAGAAAAGGGGGGACTGGAAGGGCTAATTCACTCCCAACGAAGACAAGATCTGCTTTTTGCTTGTAC
TGGGTCTCTCTGGTTAGACCAGATCTGAGCCTGGGAGCTCTCTGGCTAACTAGGGAACCCACTGCTTAAG
CCTCAATAAAGCTTGCCTTGAGTGCTTCAAGTAGTGTGTGCCCGTCTGTTGTGTGACTCTGGTAACTAGA
GATCCCTCAGACCCTTTTAGTCAGTGTGGAAAATCTCTAGCAGTACGTATAGTAGTTCATGTCATCTTAT
TATTCAGTATTTATAACTTGCAAAGAAATGAATATCAGAGAGTGAGAGGAACTTGTTTATTGCAGCTTAT
AATGGTTACAAATAAAGCAATAGCATCACAAATTTCACAAATAAAGCATTTTTTTCACTGCATTCTAGTT
GTGGTTTGTCCAAACTCATCAATGTATCTTATCATGTCTGGCTCTAGCTATCCCGCCCCTAACTCCGCCC
ATCCCGCCCCTAACTCCGCCCAGTTCCGCCCATTCTCCGCCCCATGGCTGACTAATTTTTTTTATTTATG
CAGAGGCCGAGGCCGCCTCGGCCTCTGAGCTATTCCAGAAGTAGTGAGGAGGCTTTTTTGGAGGCCTAGG
GACGTACCCAATTCGCCCTATAGTGAGTCGTATTACGCGCGCTCACTGGCCGTCGTTTTACAACGTCGTG
ACTGGGAAAACCCTGGCGTTACCCAACTTAATCGCCTTGCAGCACATCCCCCTTTCGCCAGCTGGCGTAA
TAGCGAAGAGGCCCGCACCGATCGCCCTTCCCAACAGTTGCGCAGCCTGAATGGCGAATGGG
[124 nt withheld, positions 7973-8096]
C
[91 nt withheld, positions 8098-8188]
A
[49 nt withheld, positions 8190-8238]
CCTTTGACGTTGGAGTCCACGTTCTTT
[37 nt withheld, positions 8266-8302]
ACCCTATCTCGGTCTATTCTTTTGATTTATAAGGGATTTTGCCGATTTCGGCCTATTGGTTAAAAAATGA
GCTGATTTAACAAAAATTTAACGCGAATTTTAACAAAATATTAACGCTTACAATTTAGGTGGCACTTTTC
GGGGAAATGTGCGCGGAACCCCTATTTGTTTATTTTTCTAAATACATTCAAATATGTATCCGCTCATGAG
ACAATAACCCTGATAAATGCTTCAATAATATTGAAAAAGGAAGAGTATGAGTATTCAACATTTCCGTGTC
GCCCTTATTCCCTTTTTTGCGGCATTTTGCCTTCCTGTTTTTGCTCACCCAGAAACGCTGGTGAAAGTAA
AAGATGCTGAAGATCAGTTGGGTGCACGAGTGGGTTACATCGAACTGGATCTCAACAGCGGTAAGATCCT
TGAGAGTTTTCGCCCCGAAGAACGTTTTCCAATGATGAGCACTTTTAAAGTTCTGCTATGTGGCGCGGTA
TTATCCCGTATTGACGCCGGGCAAGAGCAACTCGGTCGCCGCATACACTATTCTCAGAATGACTTGGTTG
AGTACTCACCAGTCACAGAAAAGCATCTTACGGATGGCATGACAGTAAGAGAATTATGCAGTGCTGCCAT
AACCATGAGTGATAACACTGCGGCCAACTTACTTCTGACAACGATCGGAGGACCGAAGGAGCTAACCGCT
TTTTTGCACAACATGGGGGATCATGTAACTCGCCTTGATCGTTGGGAACCGGAGCTGAATGAAGCCATAC
CAAACGACGAGCGTGACACCACGATGCCTGTAGCAATGGCAACAACGTTGCGCAAACTATTAACTGGCGA
ACTACTTACTCTAGCTTCCCGGCAACAATTAATAGACTGGATGGAGGCGGATAAAGTTGCAGGACCACTT
CTGCGCTCGGCCCTTCCGGCTGGCTGGTTTATTGCTGATAAATCTGGAGCCGGTGAGCGTGGGTCTCGCG
GTATCATTGCAGCACTGGGGCCAGATGGTAAGCCCTCCCGTATCGTAGTTATCTACACGACGGGGAGTCA
GGCAACTATGGATGAACGAAATAGACAGATCGCTGAGATAGGTGCCTCACTGATTAAGCATTGGTAACTG
TCAGACCAAGTTTACTCATATATACTTTAGATTGATTTAAAACTTCATTTTTAATTTAAAAGGATCTAGG
TGAAGATCCTTTTTGATAATCTCATGACCAAAATCCCTTAACGTGAGTTTTCGTTCCACTGAGCGTCAGA
CCCCGTAGAAAAGATCAAAGGATCTTCTTGAGATCCTTTTTTTCTGCGCGTAATCTGCTGCTTGCAAACA
AAAAAACCACCGCTACCAGCGGTGGTTTGTTTGCCGGATCAAGAGCTACCAACTCTTTTTCCGAAGGTAA
CTGGCTTCAGCAGAGCGCAGATACCAAATACTGTTCTTCTAGTGTAGCCGTAGTTAGGCCACCACTTCAA
GAACTCTGTAGCACCGCCTACATACCTCGCTCTGCTAATCCTGTTACCAGTGGCTGCTGCCAGTGGCGAT
AAGTCGTGTCTTACCGGGTTGGACTCAAGACGATAGTTACCGGATAAGGCGCAGCGGTCGGGCTGAACGG
GGGGTTCGTGCACACAGCCCAGCTTGGAGCGAACGACCTACACCGAACTGAGATACCTACAGCGTGAGCT
ATGAGAAAGCGCCACGCTTCCCGAAGGGAGAAAGGCGGACAGGTATCCGGTAAGCGGCAGGGTCGGAACA
GGAGAGCGCACGAGGGAGCTTCCAGGGGGAAACGCCTGGTATCTTTATAGTCCTGTCGGGTTTCGCCACC
TCTGACTTGAGCGTCGATTTTTGTGATGCTCGTCAGGGGGGCGGAGCCTATGGAAAAACGCCAGCAACGC
GGCCTTTTTACGGTTCCTGGCCTTTTGCTGGCCTTTTGCTCACATGTTCTTTCCTGCGTTATCCCCTGAT
TCTGTGGATAACCGTATTACCGCCTTTGAGTGAGCTGATACCGCTCGCCGCAGCCGAACGACCGAGCGCA
GCGAGTCAGTGAGCGAGGAAGCGGAAGAGCGCCCAATACGCAAACCGCCTCTCCCCGCGCGTTGGCCGAT
TCATTAATGCAGCTGGCACGACAGGTTTCCCGACTGGAAAGCGGGCAGTGAGCGCAACGCAATTAATGTG
AGTTAGCTCACTCATTAGGCACCCCAGGCTTTACACTTTATGCTTCCGGCTCGTATGTTGTGTGGAATTG
TGAGCGGATAACAATTTCACACAGGAAACAGCTATGACCATGATTACGCCAAGCGCGCAATTAACCCTCA
CTAAAGGGAACAAAAGCTGGAGCTGCAAGC
Features (pLannotate 1.2.2; 31 found; start..end, strand, type, name):
      5..231     +  promoter       RSV promoter: Rous sarcoma virus enhancer/promoter
    232..412     +  LTR            5' LTR (truncated): truncated 5' long terminal repeat (LTR) from HIV-1
    459..584     +  misc_feature   HIV-1 Ψ: packaging signal of human immunodeficiency virus type 1
    568..931     +  CDS            HIV-1 gag (fragment): gag protein from human immunodeficiency virus 1; gag
   1077..1310    +  misc_feature   RRE: The Rev response element (RRE) of HIV-1 allows for Rev-dependent mRNA export from the nucleus to the cytoplasm.
   1687..1713    +  CDS            Rev (fragment): human immunodeficiency virus 1 (HIV-1) Rev protein; rev; enhances nuclear export of unspliced and incompletely spliced viral mRNAs
   1720..1743    +  promoter       SV40 promoter (fragment): SV40 early promoter
   1744..1815    +  promoter       SV40 promoter (fragment): SV40 enhancer and early promoter
   1839..1974    +  rep_origin     SV40 ori: SV40 origin of replication
   2020..2616    +  CDS            PuroR (fragment): puromycin N-acetyltransferase; pac from Streptomyces; confers resistance to puromycin
   2665..2782    +  misc_feature   cPPT/CTS: central polypurine tract and central termination sequence of HIV-1
   2847..2913    +  CDS            small t antigen (fragment): SV40 (simian virus 40) small t antigen
   2920..4098    +  promoter       EF-1α promoter: strong constitutive promoter for human elongation factor EF-1α
   4115..6388    +  CDS            DACH1: DACH1_HUMAN - Also known as DACH. Experimental evidence at protein level: Swiss-Prot protein existence level 1. Transcription factor that is involved in regulation of organogenesis. Seems to be a regulator of SIX1, SIX6 and probably SIX5. Corepression of precursor cell proliferation in myoblasts by SIX1 is switched to coactivation through recruitment of EYA3 to the SIX1-DACH1 complex. Transcriptional activation seems also to involve association of CREBBP. Seems to act as a corepressor of SIX6 in regulating proliferation by directly repressing cyclin-dependent kinase inhibitors, including the p
   6404..6457    +  promoter       U6 promoter (fragment): RNA polymerase III promoter for human U6 snRNA
   6499..7087    +  misc_feature   WPRE: woodchuck hepatitis virus posttranscriptional regulatory element
   7138..7157    +  misc_feature   cPPT/CTS (fragment): central polypurine tract and central termination sequence of HIV-1
   7159..7392    +  LTR            3' LTR (ΔU3): self-inactivating 3' long terminal repeat (LTR) from HIV-1
   7470..7591    +  polyA_signal   SV40 poly(A) signal: SV40 polyadenylation signal
   7631..7766    +  rep_origin     SV40 ori: SV40 origin of replication
   7787..7805    -  promoter       T7 promoter: promoter for bacteriophage T7 RNA polymerase
   7813..7968    +  CDS            lacZα (fragment): LacZα fragment of β-galactosidase; lacZ fragment
   7973..8401    +  rep_origin     f1 ori (sequence partly withheld): f1 bacteriophage origin of replication; arrow indicates direction of (+) strand synthesis
   8454..8558    +  promoter       AmpR promoter: bla
   8559..9419    +  CDS            AmpR: β-lactamase; bla; confers resistance to ampicillin, carbenicillin, and related antibiotics
   9590..10178   +  rep_origin     ori: high-copy-number ColE1/pMB1/pBR322/pUC origin of replication
  10361..10453   +  CDS            lacI (fragment): lac repressor; lacI; The lac repressor binds to the lac operator to inhibit transcription in E. coli. This inhibition can be relieved by adding lactose or isopropyl-β-D-thiogalactopyranoside (IPTG).
  10466..10487   +  protein_bind   CAP binding site: CAP binding activates transcription in the presence of cAMP. E. coli catabolite activator protein
  10502..10532   +  promoter       lac promoter: promoter for the E. coli lac operon
  10540..10556   +  protein_bind   lac operator: The lac repressor binds to the lac operator to inhibit transcription in E. coli. This inhibition can be relieved by adding lactose or isopropyl-β-D-thiogalactopyranoside (IPTG). lac repressor encoded by lacI
  10601..10619   +  promoter       T3 promoter: promoter for bacteriophage T3 RNA polymerase
