[The description below was written by a language model from this plasmid's Addgene catalogue record and pLannotate feature annotations shown in this document.]
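Description:
TFORF2903 is a third-generation-style, self-inactivating lentiviral expression plasmid built on the pLX_TRC317 backbone, carrying the human transcription factor DACH1 as an open reading frame for overexpression in mammalian cells. It belongs to a barcoded transcription factor ORF collection in which each construct carries a unique 24-bp barcode, so that the factor delivered to a cell can be identified by sequencing in pooled screens. The barcode itself is not annotated in the feature table. In bacteria the plasmid is maintained through a high-copy ColE1/pUC-type origin and ampicillin resistance (AmpR). An f1 origin and remnants of a lac/lacZα cloning region with T3 and T7 promoters are also present in the backbone. The depositor warns that recombination can occur during propagation.

The viral genome is transcribed from an RSV promoter fused to a truncated HIV-1 5' LTR, followed by the Ψ packaging signal with a gag fragment, the RRE for Rev-dependent nuclear export, and a cPPT/CTS element that aids nuclear import of the reverse-transcribed genome. It ends at a ΔU3 3' LTR, which inactivates LTR promoter activity after integration, and an SV40 polyadenylation signal lies downstream. Within the provirus there are two expression units: an SV40 early promoter/origin driving puromycin N-acetyltransferase for selection of transduced cells, and the EF-1α promoter driving the DACH1 coding sequence. A WPRE follows to enhance transcript stability and expression. A short U6 promoter fragment annotated between the ORF and the WPRE appears to be residual sequence rather than a functional unit. DACH1 is a regulator of organogenesis that acts with SIX family proteins, and the construct suits gain-of-function studies such as directed differentiation screens.
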