Addgene plasmid #143659: TFORF2903
Purpose: Lentiviral vector for overexpressing transcription factor ORFs with unique 24-bp barcodes. Barcodes facilitate identification of transcription factors in pooled screens.
Depositing lab: Feng Zhang. Depositing organization: Broad Institute. Publication: A transcription factor atlas of directed differentiation. Joung J, Ma S, Tay T, Geiger-Schuller KR, Kirchgatterer PC, Verdine VK, Guo B, Arias-Garcia MA, Allen WE, Singh A, Kuksenko O, Abudayyeh OO, Gootenberg JS, Fu Z, Macrae RK, Buenrostro JD, Regev A, Zhang F. Cell. 2023 Jan 5;186(1):209-229.e26. doi: 10.1016/j.cell.2022.11.026. PubMed 36608654.
Backbone
  Vector backbone: pLX_TRC317
  Backbone manufacturer: Broad Institute Genetic Perturbation Platform
  Backbone size w/o insert (bp): 8264
  Vector type: Mammalian Expression, Lentiviral
  Selectable markers: Puromycin
Growth in bacteria
  Bacterial resistance: Ampicillin, 100 μg/mL
  Growth temperature: 37°C
  Growth strain: NEB Stable
  Copy number: High Copy
Gene/Insert
  Gene/Insert name: DACH1
  Species: H. sapiens (human)
  Insert size (bp): 2378
  Entrez Gene: DACH1 (a.k.a. DACH)
  Promoter: EF1a
  Cloning method: Unknown
  Sequencing primers: 5′ GGGTGGAGACTGAAGTTAGGCCAG; 3′ CACATAGCGTAAAAGGAGCAACATAG
Terms and licenses: Academic/Nonprofit Terms; Industry Terms: Not Available to Industry
Depositor comments: XM_011534939,ENST00000619232 . The transcription factor ORF portion of this plasmid was synthesized by Genewiz. Please test multiple small colonies in case of plasmid recombination. To make this collection available in a timely manner, a portion of this collection was not fully sequenced by Addgene. If an Addgene verified full plasmid sequence is not available, please contact us prior to placing an order to request the full sequence.
How to cite: TFORF2903 was a gift from Feng Zhang (Addgene plasmid # 143659 ; http://n2t.net/addgene:143659 ; RRID:Addgene_143659)
