>Addgene plasmid #143659 | TFORF2903 | depositor partial sequence | sequence record 283107 | Insert
ACCGCCACCATGGCAGTGCCGGCGGCTTTGATCCCTCCGACCCAGCTGGTCCCCCCTCAACCCCCAATCT
CCACGTCTGCTTCCTCCTCTGGCACCACCACCTCCACCTCTTCGGCGACTTCGTCTCCGGCTCCTTCCAT
CGGACCCCCGGCGTCCTCTGGGCCAACTCTGTTCCGCCCGGAGCCCATCGCTTCGGCGGCGGCGGCGGCG
GCCACAGTCACCTCTACCGGCGGCGGCGGCGGCGGCGGCGGCAGCGGAGGCGGCGGCGGCAGCAGCGGCA
ACGGAGGCGGCGGTGGCGGCGGCGGCGGTGGCAGCAACTGCAACCCCAACCTGGCGGCCGCGAGCAACGG
CAGCGGCGGCGGCGGCGGCGGCATCAGCGCTGGCGGCGGCGTCGCTTCCAGCACCCCCATCAACGCCAGC
ACCGGCAGCAGCAGCAGCAGCAGTAGCAGCAGCAGCAGCAGCAGCAGTAGTAGCAGCAGCAGCAGTAGCA
GCAGCAGCTGCGGCCCCCTCCCCGGGAAACCCGTGTACTCAACCCCGTCCCCAGTGGAAAACACCCCTCA
GAATAATGAGTGCAAAATGGTGGATCTGAGGGGGGCCAAAGTGGCTTCCTTCACGGTGGAGGGCTGCGAG
CTGATCTGCCTGCCCCAGGCTTTCGACCTGTTCCTGAAGCACTTGGTGGGGGGCTTGCATACGGTCTACA
CCAAGCTGAAGCGGCTGGAGATCACGCCGGTGGTGTGCAATGTGGAACAAGTTCGCATCCTGAGGGGACT
GGGCGCCATCCAGCCAGGAGTGAACCGCTGCAAACTCATCTCCAGGAAGGACTTCGAGACCCTCTACAAT
GACTGCACCAACGCAAGTTCTAGACCTGGAAGGCCTCCTAAGAGGACTCAAAGTGTCACCTCCCCAGAGA
ACTCTCACATCATGCCGCATTCTGTCCCTGGTCTCATGTCTCCTGGGATAATTCCACCAACAGGTCTGAC
AGCAGCCGCTGCAGCAGCTGCTGCTGCTACCAATGCAGCTATTGCTGAAGCAATGAAGGTGAAAAAAATC
AAATTAGAAGCCATGAGCAACTATCATGCCAGTAATAACCAACATGGAGCAGACTCTGAAAACGGGGACA
TGAATTCAAGTGTCGGCAGCAGTGATGGTTCCTGGGATAAGGAAACACTGCCCTCTTCCCCATCCCAGGG
ACCTCAGGCCTCTATAACCCACCCCCGCATGCCTGGAGCACGTAGCCTTCCACTTAGTCATCCTCTCAAC
CATCTTCAGCAGAGCCACCTTCTGCCAAATGGACTGGAACTTCCTTTTATGATGATGCCCCACCCTCTAA
TTCCTGTCAGCCTACCTCCAGCATCTGTCACCATGGCAATGAGCCAGATGAACCACCTCAGCACCATTGC
AAATATGGCAGCAGCAGCACAAGTTCAGAGTCCCCCATCCAGAGTTGAGACATCAGTTATTAAGGAGCGT
GTTCCTGATAGCCCCTCACCTGCCCCCTCTCTGGAGGAGGGGAGAAGGCCTGGCAGTCACCCATCATCAC
ATCGCAGCAGCAGCGTGTCCAGCTCCCCTGCTCGGACTGAGAGCTCTTCTGACAGAATCCCGGTCCATCA
GAATGGGTTGTCCATGAACCAGATGCTGATGGGCTTATCACCAAATGTACTTCCTGGGCCCAAAGAGGGA
GATTTGGCCGGTCATGACATGGGACATGAGTCAAAAAGGATGCATATTGAAAAAGATGAGACCCCGCTTT
CTACACCAACCGCAAGAGACAGCCTTGACAAACTCTCTCTAACTGGGCATGGACAACCACTGCCTCCAGG
TTTTCCATCTCCTTTTCTGTTTCCTGATGGACTGTCTTCCATCGAGACTCTTCTGACTAACATACAGGGG
CTGTTGAAAGTTGCCATAGATAATGCCAGAGCTCAAGAGAAACAGGTCCAACTGGAAAAAACTGAGCTGA
AGATGGATTTTTTAAGGGAAAGAGAACTAAGGGAAACACTTGAGAAGCAGTTGGCTATGGAACAAAAGAA
TAGAGCCATAGTTCAAAAGAGGCTAAAGAAGGAGAAGAAGGCAAAGAGAAAATTGCAGGAAGCACTTGAG
TTTGAGACGAAACGGCGTGAACAAGCAGAACAGACGCTAAAACAGGCAGCTTCAACAGATAGTCTCAGGG
TCTTAAATGACTCTCTGACCCCAGAGATAGAGGCTGACCGCAGTGGCGGCAGAACAGATGCTGAAAGGAC
AATACAAGATGGAAGACTGTATTTGAAAACTACTGTCATGTACTAGTAATGAACTAGTCCGTAACTTGAA
AGTATTTCGATTTCTTGGCTTTATATATCTTGTGGAAAGGACGATATAGACAGTCCCGCCTTTCAATG
