>Addgene plasmid #143659 | TFORF2903 | depositor partial sequence | sequence record 283108 | Barcode
TATAGACAGTCCCGCCTTTCAATG
